>Addgene plasmid #228383 | Balfun_orgGluRS_TP_pK7fWG2_IVD_FP611 | addgene full sequence | sequence record 455875 | Addgene NGS Result
TTGAGATCCTTTTTTTCTGCGCGTAATCTGCTGCTTGCAAACAAAAAAACCACCGCTACCAGCGGTGGTT
TGTTTGCCGGATCAAGAGCTACCAACTCTTTTTCCGAAGGTAACTGGCTTCAGCAGAGCGCAGATACCAA
ATACTGTCCTTCTAGTGTAGCCGTAGTTAGGCCACCACTTCAAGAACTCTGTAGCACCGCCTACATACCT
CGCTCTGCTAATCCTGTTACCAGTGGCTGCTGCCAGTGGCGATAAGTCGTGTCTTACCGGGTTGGACTCA
AGACGATAGTTACCGGATAAGGCGCAGCGGTCGGGCTGAACGGGGGGTTCGTGCACACAGCCCAGCTTGG
AGCGAACGACCTACACCGAACTGAGATACCTACAGCGTGAGCTATGAGAAAGCGCCACGCTTCCCGAAGG
GAGAAAGGCGGACAGGTATCCGGTAAGCGGCAGGGTCGGAACAGGAGAGCGCACGAGGGAGCTTCCAGGG
GGAAACGCCTGGTATCTTTATAGTCCTGTCGGGTTTCGCCACCTCTGACTTGAGCGTCGATTTTTGTGAT
GCTCGTCAGGGGGGCGGAGCCTATGGAAAAACGCCAGCAACGCGGCCTTTTTACGGTTCCTGGCCTTTTG
CTGGCCTTTTGCTCACATGTTCTTTCCTGCGTTATCCCCTGATTCTGTGGATAACCGTATTACCGCCTTT
GAGTGAGCTGATACCGCTCGCCGCAGCCGAACGACCGAGCGCAGCGAGTCAGTGAGCGAGGAAGCGGAAG
AGCGCCTGATGCGGTATTTTCTCCTTACGCATCTGTGCGGTATTTCACACCGCATATGGTGCACTCTCAG
TACAATCTGCTCTGATGCCGCATAGTTAAGCCAGTATACACTCCGCTATCGCTACGTGACTGGGTCATGG
CTGCGCCCCGACACCCGCCAACACCCGCTGACGCGCCCTGACGGGCTTGTCTGCTCCCGGCATCCGCTTA
CAGACAAGCTGTGACCGTCTCCGGGAGCTGCATGTGTCAGAGGTTTTCACCGTCATCACCGAAACGCGCG
AGGCAGGGTGCCTTGATGTGGGCGCCGGCGGTCGAGTGGCGACGGCGCGGCTTGTCCGCGCCCTGGTAGA
TTGCCTGGCCGTAGGCCAGCCATTTTTGAGCGGCCAGCGGCCGCGATAGGCCGACGCGAAGCGGCGGGGC
GTAGGGAGCGCAGCGACCGAAGGGTAGGCGCTTTTTGCAGCTCTTCGGCTGTGCGCTGGCCAGACAGTTA
TGCACAGGCCAGGCGGGTTTTAAGAGTTTTAATAAGTTTTAAAGAGTTTTAGGCGGAAAAATCGCCTTTT
TTCTCTTTTATATCAGTCACTTACATGTGTGACCGGTTCCCAATGTACGGCTTTGGGTTCCCAATGTACG
GGTTCCGGTTCCCAATGTACGGCTTTGGGTTCCCAATGTACGTGCTATCCACAGGAAAGAGACCTTTTCG
ACCTTTTTCCCCTGCTAGGGCAATTTGCCCTAGCATCTGCTCCGTACATTAGGAACCGGCGGATGCTTCG
CCCTCGATCAGGTTGCGGTAGCGCATGACTAGGATCGGGCCAGCCTGCCCCGCCTCCTCCTTCAAATCGT
ACTCCGGCAGGTCATTTGACCCGATCAGCTTGCGCACGGTGAAACAGAACTTCTTGAACTCTCCGGCGCT
GCCACTGCGTTCGTAGATCGTCTTGAACAACCATCTGGCTTCTGCCTTGCCTGCGGCGCGGCGTGCCAGG
CGGTAGAGAAAACGGCCGATGCCGGGATCGATCAAAAAGTAATCGGGGTGAACCGTCAGCACGTCCGGGT
TCTTGCCTTCTGTGATCTCGCGGTACATCCAATCAGCTAGCTCGATCTCGATGTACTCCGGCCGCCCGGT
TTCGCTCTTTACGATCTTGTAGCGGCTAATCAAGGCTTCACCCTCGGATACCGTCACCAGGCGGCCGTTC
TTGGCCTTCTTCGTACGCTGCATGGCAACGTGCGTGGTGTTTAACCGAATGCAGGTTTCTACCAGGTCGT
CTTTCTGCTTTCCGCCATCGGCTCGCCGGCAGAACTTGAGTACGTCCGCAACGTGTGGACGGAACACGCG
GCCGGGCTTGTCTCCCTTCCCTTCCCGGTATCGGTTCATGGATTCGGTTAGATGGGAAACCGCCATCAGT
ACCAGGTCGTAATCCCACACACTGGCCATGCCGGCCGGCCCTGCGGAAACCTCTACGTGCCCGTCTGGAA
GCTCGTAGCGGATCACCTCGCCAGCTCGTCGGTCACGCTTCGACAGACGGAAAACGGCCACGTCCATGAT
GCTGCGACTATCGCGGGTGCCCACGTCATAGAGCATCGGAACGAAAAAATCTGGTTGCTCGTCGCCCTTG
GGCGGCTTCCTAATCGACGGCGCACCGGCTGCCGGCGGTTGCCGGGATTCTTTGCGGATTCGATCAGCGG
CCGCTTGCCACGATTCACCGGGGCGTGCTTCTGCCTCGATGCGTTGCCGCTGGGCGGCCTGCGCGGCCTT
CAACTTCTCCACCAGGTCATCACCCAGCGCCGCGCCGATTTGTACCGGGCCGGATGGTTTGCGACCGCTC
ACGCCGATTCCTCGGGCTTGGGGGTTCCAGTGCCATTGCAGGGCCGGCAGACAACCCAGCCGCTTACGCC
TGGCCAACCGCCCGTTCCTCCACACATGGGGCATTCCACGGCGTCGGTGCCTGGTTGTTCTTGATTTTCC
ATGCCGCCTCCTTTAGCCGCTAAAATTCATCTACTCATTTATTCATTTGCTCATTTACTCTGGTAGCTGC
GCGATGTATTCAGATAGCAGCTCGGTAATGGTCTTGCCTTGGCGTACCGCGTACATCTTCAGCTTGGTGT
GATCCTCCGCCGGCAACTGAAAGTTGACCCGCTTCATGGCTGGCGTGTCTGCCAGGCTGGCCAACGTTGC
AGCCTTGCTGCTGCGTGCGCTCGGACGGCCGGCACTTAGCGTGTTTGTGCTTTTGCTCATTTTCTCTTTA
CCTCATTAACTCAAATGAGTTTTGATTTAATTTCAGCGGCCAGCGCCTGGACCTCGCGGGCAGCGTCGCC
CTCGGGTTCTGATTCAAGAACGGTTGTGCCGGCGGCGGCAGTGCCTGGGTAGCTCACGCGCTGCGTGATA
CGGGACTCAAGAATGGGCAGCTCGTACCCGGCCAGCGCCTCGGCAACCTCACCGCCGATGCGCGTGCCTT
TGATCGCCCGCGACACGACAAAGGCCGCTTGTAGCCTTCCATCCGTGACCTCAATGCGCTGCTTAACCAG
CTCCACCAGGTCGGCGGTGGCCCATATGTCGTAAGGGCTTGGCTGCACCGGAATCAGCACGAAGTCGGCT
GCCTTGATCGCGGACACAGCCAAGTCCGCCGCCTGGGGCGCTCCGTCGATCACTACGAAGTCGCGCCGGC
CGATGGCCTTCACGTCGCGGTCAATCGTCGGGCGGTCGATGCCGACAACGGTTAGCGGTTGATCTTCCCG
CACGGCCGCCCAATCGCGGGCACTGCCCTGGGGATCGGAATCGACTAACAGAACATCGGCCCCGGCGAGT
TGCAGGGCGCGGGCTAGATGGGTTGCGATGGTCGTCTTGCCTGACCCGCCTTTCTGGTTAAGTACAGCGA
TAACCTTCATGCGTTCCCCTTGCGTATTTGTTTATTTACTCATCGCATCATATACGCAGCGACCGCATGA
CGCAAGCTGTTTTACTCAAATACACATCACCTTTTTAGACGGCGGCGCTCGGTTTCTTCAGCGGCCAAGC
TGGCCGGCCAGGCCGCCAGCTTGGCATCAGACAAACCGGCCAGGATTTCATGCAGCCGCACGGTTGAGAC
GTGCGCGGGCGGCTCGAACACGTACCCGGCCGCGATCATCTCCGCCTCGATCTCTTCGGTAATGAAAAAC
GGTTCGTCCTGGCCGTCCTGGTGCGGTTTCATGCTTGTTCCTCTTGGCGTTCATTCTCGGCGGCCGCCAG
GGCGTCGGCCTCGGTCAATGCGTCCTCACGGAAGGCACCGCGCCGCCTGGCCTCGGTGGGCGTCACTTCC
TCGCTGCGCTCAAGTGCGCGGTACAGGGTCGAGCGATGCACGCCAAGCAGTGCAGCCGCCTCTTTCACGG
TGCGGCCTTCCTGGTCGATCAGCTCGCGGGCGTGCGCGATCTGTGCCGGGGTGAGGGTAGGGCGGGGGCC
AAACTTCACGCCTCGGGCCTTGGCGGCCTCGCGCCCGCTCCGGGTGCGGTCGATGATTAGGGAACGCTCG
AACTCGGCAATGCCGGCGAACACGGTCAACACCATGCGGCCGGCCGGCGTGGTGGTGTCGGCCCACGGCT
CTGCCAGGCTACGCAGGCCCGCGCCGGCCTCCTGGATGCGCTCGGCAATGTCCAGTAGGTCGCGGGTGCT
GCGGGCCAGGCGGTCTAGCCTGGTCACTGTCACAACGTCGCCAGGGCGTAGGTGGTCAAGCATCCTGGCC
AGCTCCGGGCGGTCGCGCCTGGTGCCGGTGATCTTCTCGGAAAACAGCTTGGTGCAGCCGGCCGCGTGCA
GTTCGGCCCGTTGGTTGGTCAAGTCCTGGTCGTCGGTGCTGACGCGGGCATAGCCCAGCAGGCCAGCGGC
GGCGCTCTTGTTCATGGCGTAATGTCTCCGGTTCTAGTCGCAAGTATTCTACTTTATGCGACTAAAACAC
GCGACAAGAAAACGCCAGGAAAAGGGCAGGGCGGCAGCCTGTCGCGTAACTTAGGACTTGTGCGACATGT
CGTTTTCAGAAGACGGCTGCACTGAACGTCAGAAGCCGACTGCACTATAGCAGCGGAGGGGTTGGATCAA
AGTACTTTAAAGTACTTTAAAGTACTTTAAAGTACTTTGATCCCGAGGGGAACCCTGTGGTTGGCATGCA
CATACAAATGGACGAACGGATAAACCTTTTCACGCCCTTTTAAATATCCGATTATTCTAATAAACGCTCT
TTTCTCTTAGGTTTACCCGCCAATATATCCTGTCAAACACTGATAGTTTAAACTGAAGGCGGGAAACGAC
AATCTGATCCAAGCTCAAGCTAAGCTTGAGCTCTCCCATATGGTCGACTAGAGCCAAGCTGATCTCCTTT
GCCCCGGAGATCACCATGGACGACTTTCTCTATCTCTACGATCTAGGAAGAAAGTTCGACGGAGAAGGTG
ACGATACCATGTTCACCACCGATAATGAGAAGATTAGCCTCTTCAATTTCAGAAAGAATGCTGACCCACA
GATGGTTAGAGAGGCTGCAGGTCAACATGGTGGAGCACGACACACTTGTCTACTCCAAAAATATCAAAGA
TACAGTCTCAGAAGACCAAAGGGCAATTGAGACTTTTCAACAAAGGGTAATATCCGGAAACCTCCTCGGA
TTCCATTGCCCAGCTATCTGTCACTTTATTGTGAAGATAGTGGAAAAGGAAGGTGGCTCCTACAAATGCC
ATCATTGCGATAAAGGAAAGGCCATCGTTGAAGATGCCTCTGCCGACAGTGGTCCCAAAGATGGACCCCC
ACCCACGAGGAGCATCGTGGAAAAAGAAGACGTTCCAACCACGTCTTCAAAGCAAGTGGATTGATGTGAT
AACATGGTGGAGCACGACACACTTGTCTACTCCAAAAATATCAAAGATACAGTCTCAGAAGACCAAAGGG
CAATTGAGACTTTTCAACAAAGGGTAATATCCGGAAACCTCCTCGGATTCCATTGCCCAGCTATCTGTCA
CTTTATTGTGAAGATAGTGGAAAAGGAAGGTGGCTCCTACAAATGCCATCATTGCGATAAAGGAAAGGCC
ATCGTTGAAGATGCCTCTGCCGACAGTGGTCCCAAAGATGGACCCCCACCCACGAGGAGCATCGTGGAAA
AAGAAGACGTTCCAACCACGTCTTCAAAGCAAGTGGATTGATGTGATATCTCCACTGACGTAAGGGATGA
CGCACAATCCCACTATCCTTCGCAAGACCCTTCCTCTATATAAGGAAGTTCATTTCATTTGGAGAGGACC
TCGAGAATTCACAAGTTTGTACAAAAAAGCAGGCTCCGCGGCCGCCCCCTTCACCATGCAGAGGTTTTTC
TCCGCCAGATCGATTCTCGGTTACGCCGTCAAGACGCGGAGGAGGTCTTTCTCTTCTCGTTCTTCGTCTC
TCCTATTCGACGACACTCAGTTACAGTTTAAAGAAAGTGTATCCAAGTTTGCGCAAGATAGGATCCCGCA
CGGGATGAACTCACTGATCAAGGAAAATATGCGTATGATGGTGGTCATGGAAGGTTCGGTCAACGGCTAC
CAATTCAAATGCACAGGTGAAGGAGATGGCAATCCATACATGGGAACTCAAACCATGAGGATCAAAGTCG
TCGAGGGAGGACCTCTGCCATTTGCCTTTGACATTCTTGCCACAAGCTTCATGTATGGCAGCAAGACTTT
TATCAAGCACACTAAAGGCATTCCTGATTTCTTTAAACAGTCCTTTCCTGAGGGTTTTACTTGGGAAAGA
GTTACAAGATACGAAGATGGTGGAGTCTTTACCGTTATGCAGGACACCAGCCTTGAAGATGGCTGTCTCG
TTTACCACGCCAAAGTCACTGGGGTAAACTTTCCCTCCAATGGTGCCGTGATGCAGAAGAAGACCAAGGG
TTGGGAGCCAAATACAGAGATGCTGTATCCAGCAGATGGTGGTCTGAGGGGATACTCTCAAATGGCACTG
AATGTTGATGGTGGTGGCTATCTGTCTTGCTCTTTCGAAACAACTTACAGGTCAAAAAAGACCGTCGAGA
ACTTCAAGATGCCCGGTTTCCATTTTGTTGATCACCGCCTGGAAAGGTTAGAGGAAAGTGACAAGGAAAT
GTTCGTAGTACAACACGAACACGCAGTTGCCAAGTTCTGTGACCTTCCATCCAAACTGGGACGTCTTTGA
AAGGGTGGGCGCGCCGACCCAGCTTTCTTGTACAAAGTGGTTTACCCATACGATGTTCCAGATTACGCTT
GAGAGCTCGCATAATTCTCAACACAACATATACAAAACAAACGAATCTCAAGCAATCAAGCATTCTACTT
CTATTGCAGCAATTTAAATCATTTCTTTTAAAGCAAAAGCAATTTTCTGAAAATTTTCACCATTTACGAA
CGATAGCCATGGCACTCATCTTTGGCACAGTCAACGCTAACATCCTGAAGGAAGTGTTCGGTGGAGCTCG
GTACCCGGGGATCCTCTAGAGTCCGCAAAAATCACCAGTCTCTCTCTACAAATCTATCTCTCTCTATTTT
TCTCCAGAATAATGTGTGAGTAGTTCCCAGATAAGGGAATTAGGGTTCTTATAGGGTTTCGCTCATGTGT
TGAGCATATAAGAAACCCTTAGTATGTATTTGTATTTGTAAAATACTTCTATCAATAAAATTTCTAATTC
CTAAAACCAAAATCCAGTGACCTGCAGGCATGCAAGCTTGGCACTGGCCCTACGCGGCAGGTCTCATCAA
GACGATCTACCCGAGTAATAATCTCCAGGAGATCAAATACCTTCCCAAGAAGGTTAAAGATGCAGTCAAA
AGATTCAGGACTAACTGCATCAAGAACACAGAGAAAGATATATTTCTCAAGATCAGAAGTACTATTCCAG
TATGGACGATTCAAGGCTTGCTTCATAAACCAAGGCAAGTAATAGAGATTGGAGTCTCTAAGAAAGTAGT
TCCTACTGAATCAAAGGCCATGGAGTCAAAAATTCAGATCGAGGATCTAACAGAACTCGCCGTGAAGACT
GGCGAACAGTTCATACAGAGTCTTTTACGACTCAATGACAAGAAGAAAATCTTCGTCAACATGGTGGAGC
ACGACACTCTCGTCTACTCCAAGAATATCAAAGATACAGTCTCAGAAGACCAAAGGGCTATTGAGACTTT
TCAACAAAGGGTAATATCGGGAAACCTCCTCGGATTCCATTGCCCAGCTATCTGTCACTTCATCAAAAGG
ACAGTAGAAAAGGAAGGTGGCACCTACAAATGCCATCATTGCGATAAAGGAAAGGCTATCGTTCAAGATG
CCCCTGCCGACAGTGGTCCCAAAGATGGACCCCCACCCACGAGGAGCATCGTGGAAAAAGAAGACGTTCC
AACCACGTCTTCAAAGCAAGTGGATTGATGTGATATCTCCACTGACGTAAGGGATGACGCACAATCCCAC
TATCCTTCGCAAGACCCTTCCTCTATATAAGGAAGTTCATTTCATTTGGAGAGGACTCCGGTATTTTTAC
AACAATTACCACAACAAAACAAACAACAAACAACATTACAATTTACTATTCTAGTCGACCTGCAGGCGGC
CGCACTAGTGATATCACAAGTTTGTACAAAAAAGCAGGCTCCGCGGCCGCCCCCTTCACCATGCTTGTGG
TAGCATACAAGATTTCTGAATTTGTCCCTTCCATTCATCATTGTAGCTTATTCCGTTGCGATGGTGACGA
TCGCGTGAATCATCACAGGTGGAGAAATTCCGTCTGCTGCTCATCGATCGTGGCCCCAGCAACCACTGAT
TCTAAAGAGATACGAGTACGCTTTGCCCCTTCTCCCACTGGCAAGGGTGGGCGCGCCGACCCAGCTTTCT
TGTACAAAGTGGTGATATCAATGGTGAGCAAGGGCGAGGAGCTGTTCACCGGGGTGGTGCCCATCCTGGT
CGAGCTGGACGGCGACGTAAACGGCCACAAGTTCAGCGTGTCCGGCGAGGGCGAGGGCGATGCCACCTAC
GGCAAGCTGACCCTGAAGTTCATCTGCACCACCGGCAAGCTGCCCGTGCCCTGGCCCACCCTCGTGACCA
CCCTGACCTACGGCGTGCAGTGCTTCAGCCGCTACCCCGACCACATGAAGCAGCACGACTTCTTCAAGTC
CGCCATGCCCGAAGGCTACGTCCAGGAGCGCACCATCTTCTTCAAGGACGACGGCAACTACAAGACCCGC
GCCGAGGTGAAGTTCGAGGGCGACACCCTGGTGAACCGCATCGAGCTGAAGGGCATCGACTTCAAGGAGG
ACGGCAACATCCTGGGGCACAAGCTGGAGTACAACTACAACAGCCACAACGTCTATATCATGGCCGACAA
GCAGAAGAACGGCATCAAGGTGAACTTCAAGATCCGCCACAACATCGAGGACGGCAGCGTGCAGCTCGCC
GACCACTACCAGCAGAACACCCCCATCGGCGACGGCCCCGTGCTGCTGCCCGACAACCACTACCTGAGCA
CCCAGTCCGCCCTGAGCAAAGACCCCAACGAGAAGCGCGATCACATGGTCCTGCTGGAGTTCGTGACCGC
CGCCGGGATCACTCTCGGCATGGACGAGCTGTACAAGTAACCGCGGCCATGCTAGAGTCCGCAAAAATCA
CCAGTCTCTCTCTACAAATCTATCTCTCTCTATTTTTCTCCAGAATAATGTGTGAGTAGTTCCCAGATAA
GGGAATTAGGGTTCTTATAGGGTTTCGCTCATGTGTTGAGCATATAAGAAACCCTTAGTATGTATTTGTA
TTTGTAAAATACTTCTATCAATAAAATTTCTAATTCCTAAAACCAAAATCCAGTGACCTGCAGGCATGCG
ACGTCGGGCCCTCTAGAGGATCCCCGGGTACCGCGAATTATCGATCATGAGCGGAGAATTAAGGGAGTCA
CGTTATGACCCCCGCCGATGACGCGGGACAAGCCGTTTTACGTTTGGAACTGACAGAACCGCAACGTTGA
AGGAGCCACTGAGCCGCGGGTTTCTGGAGTTTAATGAGCTAAGCACATACGTCAGAAACCATTATTGCGC
GTTCAAAAGTCGCCTAAGGTCACTATCAGCTAGCAAATATTTCTTGTCAAAAATGCTCCACTGACGTTCC
ATAAATTCCCCTCGGTATCCAATTAGAGTCTCATATTCACTCTCAACTCGATCGAGGCATGATTGAACAA
GATGGATTGCACGCAGGTTCTCCGGCCGCTTGGGTGGAGAGGCTATTCGGCTATGACTGGGCACAACAGA
CAATCGGCTGCTCTGATGCCGCCGTGTTCCGGCTGTCAGCGCAGGGGCGCCCGGTTCTTTTTGTCAAGAC
CGACCTGTCCGGTGCCCTGAATGAACTCCAAGACGAGGCAGCGCGGCTATCGTGGCTGGCCACGACGGGC
GTTCCTTGCGCAGCTGTGCTCGACGTTGTCACTGAAGCGGGAAGGGACTGGCTGCTATTGGGCGAAGTGC
CGGGGCAGGATCTCCTGTCATCTCACCTTGCTCCTGCCGAGAAAGTATCCATCATGGCTGATGCAATGCG
GCGGCTGCATACGCTTGATCCGGCTACCTGCCCATTCGACCACCAAGCGAAACATCGCATCGAGCGAGCA
CGTACTCGGATGGAAGCCGGTCTTGTCGATCAGGATGATCTGGACGAAGAGCATCAGGGGCTCGCGCCAG
CCGAACTGTTCGCCAGGCTCAAGGCGCGGATGCCCGACGGCGAGGATCTCGTCGTGACCCACGGCGATGC
CTGCTTGCCGAATATCATGGTGGAAAATGGCCGCTTTTCTGGATTCATCGACTGTGGCCGGCTGGGTGTG
GCGGACCGCTATCAGGACATAGCGTTGGCTACCCGTGATATTGCTGAAGAGCTTGGCGGCGAATGGGCTG
ACCGCTTCCTCGTGCTTTACGGTATCGCCGCTCCCGATTCGCAGCGCATCGCCTTCTATCGCCTTCTTGA
CGAGTTCTTCTGAGCGGGACTCTGGGGTTCGGACTCTAGCTAGAGTCAAGCAGATCGTTCAAACATTTGG
CAATAAAGTTTCTTAAGATTGAATCCTGTTGCCGGTCTTGCGATGATTATCATATAATTTCTGTTGAATT
ACGTTAAGCATGTAATAATTAACATGTAATGCATGACGTTATTTATGAGATGGGTTTTTATGATTAGAGT
CCCGCAATTATACATTTAATACGCGATAGAAAACAAAATATAGCGCGCAAACTAGGATAAATTATCGCGC
GCGGTGTCATCTATGTTACTAGATCGACCGGCATGCAAGCTGATAATTCAATTCGGCGTTAATTCAGTAC
ATTAAAAACGTCCGCAATGTGTTATTAAGTTGTCTAAGCGTCAATTTGTTTACACCACAATATATCCTGC
CACCAGCCAGCCAACAGCTCCCCGACCGGCAGCTCGGCACAAAATCACCACTCGATACAGGCAGCCCATC
AGTCCGGGACGGCGTCAGCGGGAGAGCCGTTGTAAGGCGGCAGACTTTGCTCATGTTACCGATGCTATTC
GGAAGAACGGCAACTAAGCTGCCGGGTTTGAAACACGGATGATCTCGCGGAGGGTAGCATGTTGATTGTA
ACGATGACAGAGCGTTGCTGCCTGTGATCAATTCGGGCACGAACCCAGTGGACATAAGCCTGTTCGGTTC
GTAAGCTGTAATGCAAGTAGCGTATGCGCTCACGCAACTGGTCCAGAACCTTGACCGAACGCAGCGGTGG
TAACGGCGCAGTGGCGGTTTTCATGGCTTGTTATGACTGTTTTTTTGGGGTACAGTCTATGCCTCGGGCA
TCCAAGCAGCAAGCGCGTTACGCCGTGGGTCGATGTTTGATGTTATGGAGCAGCAACGATGTTACGCAGC
AGGGCAGTCGCCCTAAAACAAAGTTAAACATCATGGGGGAAGCGGTGATCGCCGAAGTATCGACTCAACT
ATCAGAGGTAGTTGGCGTCATCGAGCGCCATCTCGAACCGACGTTGCTGGCCGTACATTTGTACGGCTCC
GCAGTGGATGGCGGCCTGAAGCCACACAGTGATATTGATTTGCTGGTTACGGTGACCGTAAGGCTTGATG
AAACAACGCGGCGAGCTTTGATCAACGACCTTTTGGAAACTTCGGCTTCCCCTGGAGAGAGCGAGATTCT
CCGCGCTGTAGAAGTCACCATTGTTGTGCACGACGACATCATTCCGTGGCGTTATCCAGCTAAGCGCGAA
CTGCAATTTGGAGAATGGCAGCGCAATGACATTCTTGCAGGTATCTTCGAGCCAGCCACGATCGACATTG
ATCTGGCTATCTTGCTGACAAAAGCAAGAGAACATAGCGTTGCCTTGGTAGGTCCAGCGGCGGAGGAACT
CTTTGATCCGGTTCCTGAACAGGATCTATTTGAGGCGCTAAATGAAACCTTAACGCTATGGAACTCGCCG
CCCGACTGGGCTGGCGATGAGCGAAATGTAGTGCTTACGTTGTCCCGCATTTGGTACAGCGCAGTAACCG
GCAAAATCGCGCCGAAGGATGTCGCTGCCGACTGGGCAATGGAGCGCCTGCCGGCCCAGTATCAGCCCGT
CATACTTGAAGCTAGACAGGCTTATCTTGGACAAGAAGAAGATCGCTTGGCCTCGCGCGCAGATCAGTTG
GAAGAATTTGTCCACTACGTGAAAGGCGAGATCACCAAGGTAGTCGGCAAATAATGTCTAGCTAGAAATT
CGTTCAAGCCGACGCCGCTTCGCGGCGCGGCTTAACTCAAGCGTTAGATGCACTAAGCACATAATTGCTC
ACAGCCAAACTATCAGGTCAAGTCTGCTTTTATTATTTTTAAGCGTGCATAATAAGCCCTACACAAATTG
GGAGATATATCATGCATGACCAAAATCCCTTAACGTGAGTTTTCGTTCCACTGAGCGTCAGACCCCGTAG
AAAAGATCAAAGGATCTTC
Features (pLannotate 1.2.2; 34 found; start..end, strand, type, name):
      1..589     +  rep_origin     ori: high-copy-number ColE1/pMB1/pBR322/pUC origin of replication
    775..915     -  misc_feature   bom: basis of mobility region from pBR322
   1017..1056    -  CDS            rop (fragment): Rop protein, which maintains plasmids at low copy number; rop
   1259..1453    -  rep_origin     pVS1 oriV: origin of replication for the Pseudomonas plasmid pVS1 (Heeb et al., 2000)
   1519..2592    -  CDS            pVS1 RepA: replication protein from the Pseudomonas plasmid pVS1 (Heeb et al., 2000)
   3021..3650    -  CDS            pVS1 StaA: stability protein from the Pseudomonas plasmid pVS1 (Heeb et al., 2000)
   4210..4611    -  CDS            Y4CG_SINFN (fragment): Protein inferred from homology: Swiss-Prot protein existence level 3. From Sinorhizobium fredii (strain NBRC 101917 / NGR234).
   4981..5005    -  misc_feature   RB T-DNA repeat: right border repeat from nopaline C58 T-DNA
   5054..5266    +  CDS            IBMP_CAMVB (fragment): Experimental evidence at protein level: Swiss-Prot protein existence level 1. Enhances the ribosomal termination-reinitiation event leading to the translation of major open reading frames on the polycistronic viral RNAs. From Cauliflower mosaic virus (strain Bari 1) (CaMV).
   5348..6019    +  promoter       CaMV 35S promoter (enhanced): cauliflower mosaic virus 35S promoter with a duplicated enhancer region
   6031..6055    +  protein_bind   attB1: mutant version of attB; recombination site for the Gateway® BP reaction BP Clonase™
   6076..6231    +  CDS            IVD (fragment): IVD_ARATH - Experimental evidence at protein level: Swiss-Prot protein existence level 1. Involved in degradation of the branched-chain amino acids, phytol and lysine for the supply of carbon and electrons to the ETF/ETFQO complex during dark-induced sugar starvation. From Arabidopsis thaliana (Mouse-ear cress).
   6235..6927    +  CDS            eqFP611: eqFP611 is a basic (constitutively fluorescent) red fluorescent protein published in 2002, derived from Entacmaea quadricolor. It has very low acid sensitivity.
   6947..6971    -  protein_bind   attB2: mutant version of attB; recombination site for the Gateway® BP reaction BP Clonase™
   6973..7000    +  CDS            3xHA (fragment): three tandem HA epitope tags
   7041..7077    +  ncRNA          PK1-TEV CVMV: Accession: RF01102 - 5'-leader pseudoknot of TEV/CVMV
   7204..7233    +  misc_feature   MCS (fragment): pUC18/19 multiple cloning site
   7279..7438    +  polyA_signal   CaMV poly(A) signal (fragment): cauliflower mosaic virus polyadenylation signal
   7439..7459    +  misc_feature   MCS (fragment): pUC18/19 multiple cloning site
   7902..8246    +  promoter       CaMV 35S promoter: strong constitutive promoter from cauliflower mosaic virus
   8199..8245    +  promoter       minimal CaMV 35S promoter: minimal 35S promoter from cauliflower mosaic virus
   8278..8303    +  misc_feature   TMV Ω (fragment): translational enhancer from the tobacco mosaic virus 5'-leader sequence (Gallie et al., 1988)
   8346..8370    +  protein_bind   attB1: mutant version of attB; recombination site for the Gateway® BP reaction BP Clonase™
   8599..8623    -  protein_bind   attB2: mutant version of attB; recombination site for the Gateway® BP reaction BP Clonase™
   8631..9350    +  CDS            EGFP: the original enhanced GFP (Yang et al., 1996) mammalian codon-optimized
   9415..9574    +  polyA_signal   CaMV poly(A) signal (fragment): cauliflower mosaic virus polyadenylation signal
   9601..9623    -  misc_feature   MCS (fragment): pUC18/19 multiple cloning site
   9716..9895    +  promoter       NOS promoter: nopaline synthase promoter
   9929..10720   +  CDS            neo: KKA2_KLEPN - Also known as kan, nptII. Experimental evidence at protein level: Swiss-Prot protein existence level 1. Resistance to kanamycin, neomycin, paromomycin, ribostamycin, butirosin and gentamicin B. From Klebsiella pneumoniae.
  10763..11015   +  terminator     NOS terminator: nopaline synthase terminator and poly(A) signal
  11108..11132   -  misc_feature   LB T-DNA repeat: left border repeat from nopaline C58 T-DNA
  11391..11414   +  promoter       Pc promoter (fragment): intI1 (promoter lies within the coding sequence); class 1 integron promoter
  11590..11646   +  CDS            GmR (fragment): gentamycin acetyltransferase; aacC1; confers resistance to gentamycin
  11657..12444   +  CDS            SmR (fragment): aminoglycoside adenylyltransferase (Murphy, 1985); aadA; confers resistance to spectinomycin and streptomycin
