[The description below was written by a language model from this plasmid's Addgene catalogue record and pLannotate feature annotations shown in this document.]
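Description:
Balfun_orgGluRS_TP_pK7fWG2_IVD_FP611 is a 12.7 kb plant-expression binary vector built on pK7fWG2_IVDFP611, a Gateway destination backbone for Agrobacterium-mediated T-DNA delivery. It carries a high-copy ColE1/pUC-type origin with a bom site for propagation in E. coli, plus the pVS1 oriV, RepA and StaA functions that allow replication and stable maintenance in Agrobacterium. Bacterial selection is by spectinomycin through an aadA (SmR) gene located outside the T-DNA. Between the nopaline-type right and left border repeats, a NOS promoter–nptII (neo)–NOS terminator cassette provides kanamycin-class selection in plant cells.

The T-DNA holds two fluorescent reporter cassettes. In the test cassette, a CaMV 35S promoter followed by a TMV Ω leader fragment drives the insert, the N-terminal transit peptide of the Balanophora fungosa organellar glutamyl-tRNA synthetase. The insert is not itself annotated, but it corresponds to the short interval between the attB1 and attB2 sites left by Gateway recombination. It is fused at its C terminus to EGFP, and the cassette ends with a CaMV poly(A) signal. The second cassette uses an enhanced 35S promoter to express an N-terminal fragment of Arabidopsis isovaleryl-CoA dehydrogenase (IVD) fused to the red fluorescent protein eqFP611. IVD is a mitochondrial enzyme, so this fusion presumably serves as a built-in mitochondrial marker, although the record does not state this.

Because both reporters travel on one T-DNA, the green signal directed by the B. fungosa peptide can be compared with the red reference signal in the same plant cell. The stated purpose is to determine which compartment the organellar GluRS of this species is targeted to.
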