Addgene plasmid #228383: Balfun_orgGluRS_TP_pK7fWG2_IVD_FP611
Purpose: Expresses N-term transit peptide from Balanophora fungosa organellar Glutamate aminoacyl-tRNA synthetase (GWHTDONK003589); determination of B. fungosa organellar GluRS target localization
Depositing lab: Daniel Sloan. Depositing organization: Colorado State University, Fort Collins.
Backbone
  Vector backbone: pK7fWG2_IVDFP611
  Vector type: Plant Expression
Growth in bacteria
  Bacterial resistance: Spectinomycin, 50 μg/mL
  Growth temperature: 37°C
  Growth strain: DH5alpha
  Copy number: High Copy
Gene/Insert
  Gene/Insert name: N-terminal transit peptide from B. fungosa organellar GluRS (GWHTDONK003589)
  Species: Balanophora fungosa
  Tag / fusion protein: Green Florescent Protien (C terminal on insert)
  Cloning method: Gateway Cloning
Terms and licenses: Academic/Nonprofit Terms; Industry Terms
How to cite: Balfun_orgGluRS_TP_pK7fWG2_IVD_FP611 was a gift from Daniel Sloan (Addgene plasmid # 228383 ; http://n2t.net/addgene:228383 ; RRID:Addgene_228383)
